Addgene plasmid #222947: pSems LifeAct-StayGold
Purpose: Expression of LifeAct tagged with StayGold in mammalian cells
Depositing lab: Jacob Piehler. Depositing organization: Universitaet Osnabrueck. Publication: Correlative single-molecule and structured illumination microscopy of fast dynamics at the plasma membrane. Winkelmann H, Richter CP, Eising J, Piehler J, Kurre R. Nat Commun. 2024 Jul 10;15(1):5813. doi: 10.1038/s41467-024-49876-9. PubMed 38987559.
Backbone
  Vector backbone: pSEMS(26m)
  Backbone manufacturer: EMD Biosciences
  Total vector size (bp): 5972
  Vector type: Mammalian Expression
  Selectable markers: Neomycin (select with G418)
Growth in bacteria
  Bacterial resistance: Ampicillin, 100 μg/mL
  Growth temperature: 37°C
  Growth strain: DH5alpha
  Copy number: High Copy
Gene/Insert
  Gene/Insert name: LifeAct
  Species: S. cerevisiae (budding yeast)
  Insert size (bp): 782
  Promoter: CMV
  Tag / fusion protein: StayGold (C terminal on insert)
  Cloning method: Restriction Enzyme; 5′ cloning site EcoRV (not destroyed); 3′ cloning site NotI (not destroyed)
  Sequencing primers: 5′ CGCAAATGGGCGGTAGGCGTG; 3′ CAACAGCTGGCCCTCGCAGA
Terms and licenses: Academic/Nonprofit Terms; Industry Terms: Not Available to Industry
Depositor comments: StayGold from Addgene #185823 Hirano M, Ando R, Shimozono S, Sugiyama M, Takeda N, Kurokawa H, Deguchi R, Endo K, Haga K, Takai-Todaka R, Inaura S, Matsumura Y, Hama H, Okada Y, Fujiwara T, Morimoto T, Katayama K, Miyawaki A. A highly photostable and bright green fluorescent protein. Nat Biotechnol. 2022 Jul;40(7):1132-1142. doi: 10.1038/s41587-022-01278-2. Epub 2022 Apr 25. Erratum in: Nat Biotechnol. 2022 Sep;40(9):1412. doi: 10.1038/s41587-022-01469-x. PMID: 35468954; PMCID: PMC9287174.
How to cite: pSems LifeAct-StayGold was a gift from Jacob Piehler (Addgene plasmid # 222947 ; http://n2t.net/addgene:222947 ; RRID:Addgene_222947)
