[The description below was written by a language model from this plasmid's Addgene catalogue record and pLannotate feature annotations shown in this document.]
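Description:
pSems LifeAct-StayGold is a mammalian expression plasmid of roughly 6 kb built on the pSEMS(26m) backbone. It is maintained in E. coli as a high-copy plasmid through a ColE1/pUC-type origin and selected with ampicillin via the β-lactamase gene and its own promoter. Remnants of a lac promoter/operator region and a pBR322 bom fragment are also annotated in the bacterial portion of the backbone.

The payload is LifeAct, the 17-residue F-actin-binding peptide derived from the N-terminus of budding yeast Abp140, fused at its C-terminus to StayGold, a bright and highly photostable green fluorescent protein. The fusion was cloned between EcoRV and NotI sites and is driven by the human CMV immediate-early enhancer and promoter, with a T7 promoter lying just upstream of the coding sequence. The automated annotation recognises LifeAct but not StayGold. The region after LifeAct is largely unlabelled apart from a short match to an mVenus fragment, which is probably a spurious or linker-level hit rather than a real Venus element. Downstream of the fusion, the table shows a chimeric intron, an EMCV IRES and the NeoR/KanR gene, followed by SV40 polyadenylation signals. This layout indicates a bicistronic transcript in which neomycin phosphotransferase is translated from the same CMV-driven message as the actin probe, so G418 selection enriches for cells that express the fusion.

The construct is intended for labelling filamentous actin in live mammalian cells. The associated work concerns correlative single-molecule and structured illumination microscopy of fast plasma membrane dynamics.
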