Features (pLannotate 1.2.2; 20 found; start..end, strand, type, name):
     28..80      -  misc_feature   bom (fragment): basis of mobility region from pBR322
    235..614     +  enhancer       CMV enhancer: human cytomegalovirus immediate early enhancer
    615..818     +  promoter       CMV promoter: human cytomegalovirus (CMV) immediate early promoter
    814..847     +  LTR            5' LTR (truncated) (fragment): truncated 5' long terminal repeat (LTR) from HIV-1
    863..881     +  promoter       T7 promoter: promoter for bacteriophage T7 RNA polymerase
    918..968     +  CDS            Lifeact: peptide that binds filamentous actin (Riedl et al., 2008) first 17 amino acids of budding yeast Abp140
   1032..1058    +  CDS            VN155(I152L) (fragment): improved N-terminal fragment of mVenus for use in bimolecular fluorescence complementation (BiFC) (Kodama and Hu, 2010)
   1763..1992    +  intron         chimeric intron: chimera between introns from adenovirus and immunoglobulin heavy chain genes
   2176..2638    +  misc_feature   IRES: internal ribosome entry site (IRES) of the encephalomyocarditis virus (EMCV)
   2674..3477    +  CDS            NeoR/KanR: aminoglycoside phosphotransferase from Tn5; aph(3')-II (or nptII); confers resistance to neomycin, kanamycin, and G418 (Geneticin®)
   3500..3584    +  CDS            large T antigen (fragment): large T antigen from SV40 (simian virus 40)
   3607..3728    +  polyA_signal   SV40 poly(A) signal: SV40 polyadenylation signal
   3739..3790    +  polyA_signal   SV40 poly(A) signal (fragment): SV40 polyadenylation signal
   3854..3870    -  protein_bind   lac operator: The lac repressor binds to the lac operator to inhibit transcription in E. coli. This inhibition can be relieved by adding lactose or isopropyl-β-D-thiogalactopyranoside (IPTG). lac repressor encoded by lacI
   3878..3908    -  promoter       lac promoter: promoter for the E. coli lac operon
   3923..3944    -  protein_bind   CAP binding site: CAP binding activates transcription in the presence of cAMP. E. coli catabolite activator protein
   3957..4049    -  CDS            lacI (fragment): lac repressor; lacI; The lac repressor binds to the lac operator to inhibit transcription in E. coli. This inhibition can be relieved by adding lactose or isopropyl-β-D-thiogalactopyranoside (IPTG).
   4232..4820    -  rep_origin     ori: high-copy-number ColE1/pMB1/pBR322/pUC origin of replication
   4991..5851    -  CDS            AmpR: β-lactamase; bla; confers resistance to ampicillin, carbenicillin, and related antibiotics
   5852..5956    -  promoter       AmpR promoter: bla
>Addgene plasmid #222947 | pSems LifeAct-StayGold | addgene full sequence | sequence record 457422 | Addgene NGS Result
GACGGATCGGGAGATCTCCCGATCCCCTATGGTGCACTCTCAGTACAATCTGCTCTGATGCCGCATAGTT
AAGCCAGTATCTGCTCCCTGCTTGTGTGTTGGAGGTCGCTGAGTAGTGCGCGAGCAAAATTTAAGCTACA
ACAAGGCAAGGCTTGACCGACAATTGCATGAAGAATCTGCTTAGGGTTAGGCGTTTTGCGCTGCTTCGCG
ATGTACGGGCCAGATATACGCGTTGACATTGATTATTGACTAGTTATTAATAGTAATCAATTACGGGGTC
ATTAGTTCATAGCCCATATATGGAGTTCCGCGTTACATAACTTACGGTAAATGGCCCGCCTGGCTGACCG
CCCAACGACCCCCGCCCATTGACGTCAATAATGACGTATGTTCCCATAGTAACGCCAATAGGGACTTTCC
ATTGACGTCAATGGGTGGAGTATTTACGGTAAACTGCCCACTTGGCAGTACATCAAGTGTATCATATGCC
AAGTACGCCCCCTATTGACGTCAATGACGGTAAATGGCCCGCCTGGCATTATGCCCAGTACATGACCTTA
TGGGACTTTCCTACTTGGCAGTACATCTACGTATTAGTCATCGCTATTACCATGGTGATGCGGTTTTGGC
AGTACATCAATGGGCGTGGATAGCGGTTTGACTCACGGGGATTTCCAAGTCTCCACCCCATTGACGTCAA
TGGGAGTTTGTTTTGGCACCAAAATCAACGGGACTTTCCAAAATGTCGTAACAACTCCGCCCCATTGACG
CAAATGGGCGGTAGGCGTGTACGGTGGGAGGTCTATATAAGCAGAGCTCTCTGGCTAACTAGAGAACCCA
CTGCTTACTGGCTTATCGAAATTAATACGACTCACTATAGGGAGACCCAAGCTTGGTACCGAGCTCGGAT
CGATATCATGGGTGTCGCAGATTTGATCAAGAAATTCGAAAGCATCTCAAAGGAAGAACTCGAGGGCCAT
GGCACAGGCTCAACAGGCTCAGGCTCATCAGGATCCATGGCCAGCACCGGGGAGGAGCTGTTCACCGGGG
TGGTGCCCTTCAAGTTCCAGCTGAAGGGCACCATCAACGGCAAGAGCTTCACCGTGGAAGGCGAGGGCGA
GGGCAATAGCCACGAGGGCAGCCACAAAGGCAAGTACGTGTGCACCAGCGGCAAACTGCCAATGTCTTGG
GCCGCCCTGGGAACTAGCTTCGGCTATGGCATGAAGTACTACACCAAGTACCCCAGCGGCCTGAAGAACT
GGTTCCACGAGGTGATGCCCGAGGGCTTCACCTACGACAGACACATCCAGTACAAGGGCGACGGCAGCAT
CCACGCCAAGCACCAGCACTTCATGAAGAACGGCACCTACCACAACATCGTGGAGTTCACCGGCCAGGAC
TTCAAGGAGAACAGCCCCGTGCTGACCGGCGACATGAACGTGAGCCTGCCCAACGAGGTGCAGCACATCC
CCAGAGATGACGGCGTGGAGTGCCCAGTGACCCTGCTGTACCCTCTGCTGAGCGACAAGAGCAAGTGCGT
GGAGGCCCACCAGAACACCATCTGCAAGCCCCTGCACAATCAGCCAGCCCCCGATGTGCCATACCACTGG
ATCAGAAAGCAGTACACCCAGAGCAAGGACGACACCGAGGAGAGAGACCACATCTGCCAGAGCGAGACCC
TGGAGGCCCACCTGGCGGCCGCATAGATAACTGATCCAGTGTGCTGGAATTAATTCGCTGTCTGCGAGGG
CCAGCTGTTGGGGTGAGTACTCCCTCTCAAAAGCGGGCATGACTTCTGCGCTAAGATTGTCAGTTTCCAA
AAACGAGGAGGATTTGATATTCACCTGGCCCGCGGTGATGCCTTTGAGGGTGGCCGCGTCCATCTGGTCA
GAAAAGACAATCTTTTTGTTGTCAAGCTTGAGGTGTGGCAGGCTTGAGATCTGGCCATACACTTGAGTGA
CAATGACATCCACTTTGCCTTTCTCTCCACAGGTGTCCACTCCCAGGTCCAACTGCAGGTCGAGCATGCA
TCTAGGGCGGCCAATTCCGCCCCTCTCCCCCCCCCCCCTCTCCCTCCCCCCCCCCTAACGTTACTGGCCG
AAGCCGCTTGGAATAAGGCCGGTGTGCGTTTGTCTATATGTTATTTTCCACCATATTGCCGTCTTTTGGC
AATGTGAGGGCCCGGAAACCTGGCCCTGTCTTCTTGACGAGCATTCCTAGGGGTCTTTCCCCTCTCGCCA
AAGGAATGCAAGGTCTGTTGAATGTCGTGAAGGAAGCAGTTCCTCTGGAAGCTTCTTGAAGACAAACAAC
GTCTGTAGCGACCCTTTGCAGGCAGCGGAACCCCCCACCTGGCGACAGGTGCCTCTGCGGCCAAAAGCCA
CGTGTATAAGATACACCTGCAAAGGCGGCACAACCCCAGTGCCACGTTGTGAGTTGGATAGTTGTGGAAA
GAGTCAAATGGCTCTCCTCAAGCGTATTCAACAAGGGGCTGAAGGATGCCCAGAAGGTACCCCATTGTAT
GGGATCTGATCTGGGGCCTCGGTGCACATGCTTTACATGTGTTTAGTCGAGGTTAAAAAAACGTCTAGGC
CCCCCGAACCACGGGGACGTGGTTTTCCTTTGAAAAACACGATGATAAGCTTGCCACAACCCGGGATAAT
TCCTGCAGCCAATATGGGATCGGCCATTGAACAAGATGGATTGCACGCAGGTTCTCCGGCCGCTTGGGTG
GAGAGGCTATTCGGCTATGACTGGGCACAACAGACAATCGGCTGCTCTGATGCCGCCGTGTTCCGGCTGT
CAGCGCAGGGGCGCCCGGTTCTTTTTGTCAAGACCGACCTGTCCGGTGCCCTGAATGAACTGCAGGACGA
GGCAGCGCGGCTATCGTGGCTGGCCACGACGGGCGTTCCTTGCGCAGCTGTGCTCGACGTTGTCACTGAA
GCGGGAAGGGACTGGCTGCTATTGGGCGAAGTGCCGGGGCAGGATCTCCTGTCATCTCACCTTGCTCCTG
CCGAGAAAGTATCCATCATGGCTGATGCAATGCGGCGGCTGCATACGCTTGATCCGGCTACCTGCCCATT
CGACCACCAAGCGAAACATCGCATCGAGCGAGCACGTACTCGGATGGAAGCCGGTCTTGTCGATCAGGAT
GATCTGGACGAAGAGCATCAGGGGCTCGCGCCAGCCGAACTGTTCGCCAGGCTCAAGGCGCGCATGCCCG
ACGGCGATGATCTCGTCGTGACCCATGGCGATGCCTGCTTGCCGAATATCATGGTGGAAAATGGCCGCTT
TTCTGGATTCATCGACTGTGGCCGGCTGGGTGTGGCGGACCGCTATCAGGACATAGCGTTGGCTACCCGT
GATATTGCTGAAGAGCTTGGCGGCGAATGGGCTGACCGCTTCCTCGTGCTTTACGGTATCGCCGCTCCCG
ATTCGCAGCGCATCGCCTTCTATCGCCTTCTTGACGAGTTCTTCTGAGGGGATCAATTCTCTAGATAACT
GATCATAATCAGCCATACCACATTTGTAGAGGTTTTACTTGCTTTAAAAAACCTCCCACACCTCCCCCTG
AACCTGAAACATAAAATGAATGCAATTGTTGTTGTTAACTTGTTTATTGCAGCTTATAATGGTTACAAAT
AAAGCAATAGCATCACAAATTTCACAAATAAAGCATTTTTTTCACTGCATTCTAGTTGTGGTTTGTCCAA
ACTCATCAATGTATCTTAACGCGTCGAGTGCATTCTAGTTGTGGTTTGTCCAAACTCATCAATGTATCTT
ATCATGTCTGTATACCGTCGACCTCTAGCTAGAGCTTGGCGTAATCATGGTCATAGCTGTTTCCTGTGTG
AAATTGTTATCCGCTCACAATTCCACACAACATACGAGCCGGAAGCATAAAGTGTAAAGCCTGGGGTGCC
TAATGAGTGAGCTAACTCACATTAATTGCGTTGCGCTCACTGCCCGCTTTCCAGTCGGGAAACCTGTCGT
GCCAGCTGCATTAATGAATCGGCCAACGCGCGGGGAGAGGCGGTTTGCGTATTGGGCGCTCTTCCGCTTC
CTCGCTCACTGACTCGCTGCGCTCGGTCGTTCGGCTGCGGCGAGCGGTATCAGCTCACTCAAAGGCGGTA
ATACGGTTATCCACAGAATCAGGGGATAACGCAGGAAAGAACATGTGAGCAAAAGGCCAGCAAAAGGCCA
GGAACCGTAAAAAGGCCGCGTTGCTGGCGTTTTTCCATAGGCTCCGCCCCCCTGACGAGCATCACAAAAA
TCGACGCTCAAGTCAGAGGTGGCGAAACCCGACAGGACTATAAAGATACCAGGCGTTTCCCCCTGGAAGC
TCCCTCGTGCGCTCTCCTGTTCCGACCCTGCCGCTTACCGGATACCTGTCCGCCTTTCTCCCTTCGGGAA
GCGTGGCGCTTTCTCATAGCTCACGCTGTAGGTATCTCAGTTCGGTGTAGGTCGTTCGCTCCAAGCTGGG
CTGTGTGCACGAACCCCCCGTTCAGCCCGACCGCTGCGCCTTATCCGGTAACTATCGTCTTGAGTCCAAC
CCGGTAAGACACGACTTATCGCCACTGGCAGCAGCCACTGGTAACAGGATTAGCAGAGCGAGGTATGTAG
GCGGTGCTACAGAGTTCTTGAAGTGGTGGCCTAACTACGGCTACACTAGAAGAACAGTATTTGGTATCTG
CGCTCTGCTGAAGCCAGTTACCTTCGGAAAAAGAGTTGGTAGCTCTTGATCCGGCAAACAAACCACCGCT
GGTAGCGGTGGTTTTTTTGTTTGCAAGCAGCAGATTACGCGCAGAAAAAAAGGATCTCAAGAAGATCCTT
TGATCTTTTCTACGGGGTCTGACGCTCAGTGGAACGAAAACTCACGTTAAGGGATTTTGGTCATGAGATT
ATCAAAAAGGATCTTCACCTAGATCCTTTTAAATTAAAAATGAAGTTTTAAATCAATCTAAAGTATATAT
GAGTAAACTTGGTCTGACAGTTACCAATGCTTAATCAGTGAGGCACCTATCTCAGCGATCTGTCTATTTC
GTTCATCCATAGTTGCCTGACTCCCCGTCGTGTAGATAACTACGATACGGGAGGGCTTACCATCTGGCCC
CAGTGCTGCAATGATACCGCGAGACCCACGCTCACCGGCTCCAGATTTATCAGCAATAAACCAGCCAGCC
GGAAGGGCCGAGCGCAGAAGTGGTCCTGCAACTTTATCCGCCTCCATCCAGTCTATTAATTGTTGCCGGG
AAGCTAGAGTAAGTAGTTCGCCAGTTAATAGTTTGCGCAACGTTGTTGCCATTGCTACAGGCATCGTGGT
GTCACGCTCGTCGTTTGGTATGGCTTCATTCAGCTCCGGTTCCCAACGATCAAGGCGAGTTACATGATCC
CCCATGTTGTGCAAAAAAGCGGTTAGCTCCTTCGGTCCTCCGATCGTTGTCAGAAGTAAGTTGGCCGCAG
TGTTATCACTCATGGTTATGGCAGCACTGCATAATTCTCTTACTGTCATGCCATCCGTAAGATGCTTTTC
TGTGACTGGTGAGTACTCAACCAAGTCATTCTGAGAATAGTGTATGCGGCGACCGAGTTGCTCTTGCCCG
GCGTCAATACGGGATAATACCGCGCCACATAGCAGAACTTTAAAAGTGCTCATCATTGGAAAACGTTCTT
CGGGGCGAAAACTCTCAAGGATCTTACCGCTGTTGAGATCCAGTTCGATGTAACCCACTCGTGCACCCAA
CTGATCTTCAGCATCTTTTACTTTCACCAGCGTTTCTGGGTGAGCAAAAACAGGAAGGCAAAATGCCGCA
AAAAAGGGAATAAGGGCGACACGGAAATGTTGAATACTCATACTCTTCCTTTTTCAATATTATTGAAGCA
TTTATCAGGGTTATTGTCTCATGAGCGGATACATATTTGAATGTATTTAGAAAAATAAACAAATAGGGGT
TCCGCGCACATTTCCCCGAAAAGTGCCACCTGACGTC
